>Addgene plasmid #47866 | pNCMV 18E6no* I130T | addgene partial sequence | sequence record 70365 | Bglob-intron-F 5'-ctggtcatcatcctgccttt-3'
AATGATATACACTGTTTGAGATGAGGATAAAATACTCTGAGTCCAAACCGGGCCCCTCTGCTAACCATGT
TCATGCCTTCTTCTCTTTCCTACAGCTCCTGGGCAACGTGCTGGTTGTTGTGCTGTCTCATCATTTTGGC
AAAGAATTCCTCGACGGATCTATGGACTACAAGGATGACGATGACAAGCTCGATGGAGGATACCCATACG
ATGTTCCAGATTACGCTGATTCGACTGGAATGGCGCGCTTTGAGGATCCAACACGGCGACCCTACAAGCT
ACCTGATCTGTGCACGGAACTGAACACTTCACTGCAAGACATAGAAATAACCTGTGTATATTGCAAGACA
GTATTGGAACTTACAGAGGCATTTGAATTTGCATTTAAAGATTTATTTGTGGTGTATAGAGACAGTATAC
CGCATGCTGCATGCCATAAATGTATAGATTTTTATTCTAGAATTAGAGAATTAAGACATTATTCAGACTC
TGTGTATGGAGACACATTGGAAAAACTAACTAACACTGGGTTATACAATTTATTAATAAGGTGCCTGCGG
TGCCAGAAACCGTTGAATCCAGCAGAAAAACTTAGACACCTTAATGAAAAACGACGATTCCACAACACAG
CTGGGCACTATAGAGGCCAGTGCCATTCGTGCTGCAACCGAGCACGACAGGAACGACTCCAACGACGCAG
AGAAACACAAGTATAAAAGCTATCGGATCCGTCGAGGAATTCACTCCTCAGGTGCAGGCTGCCTATCAGA
AGGTGGTGGCTGGTGTGGCCAATGCCCTGGCTCACAAATACCACTGAGATCTTTTTCCCTCTGCCAAAAA
TTATGGGGACATCATGAAGCCCCTTGAGCATCTGACTTCTGGCTAATAAAGGAAATTTATTTTCATTGCA
ATAGTGTGTTGGAATTTTTTGTGTCTCTCACTCGGAAGGACATATGGGAGGGCAAATCATTTAAAACATC
AGAATGAGTATTTGGTTTAGAGTTTGGCAACATATGCCCATATGCTGGCTGCCATGAACAAAGGTTGGC
