[The description below was written by a language model from this plasmid's Addgene catalogue record.]
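Description:
pNCMV 18E6no* I130T is a mammalian expression plasmid of about 7 kb, built on the pNCMV backbone (about 6.55 kb without insert). It carries a mutant form of the human papillomavirus type 18 E6 oncoprotein. The plasmid is propagated in E. coli as a high-copy vector under ampicillin selection. It also carries a neomycin resistance marker, so transfected mammalian cells can be selected with G418, for example to derive stable lines. No feature table accompanies the record, so details such as the replication origin and polyadenylation signals are not stated.

The 471 bp E6 coding insert was placed into an EcoRV site, which was destroyed at both junctions during cloning. The insert is transcribed from the CMV promoter, a strong constitutive promoter in most mammalian cell types. The backbone supplies N-terminal FLAG and HA epitope tags, which allow detection or immunoprecipitation of the E6 protein with standard tag antibodies.

Two substitutions are recorded. According to the depositor, V44A prevents internal splicing of the E6 sequence, so only the full-length, unspliced "no*" form is produced and not the truncated E6* species. I130T is the experimental mutation, and the record describes the resulting protein as defective for binding E6AP, the cellular ubiquitin ligase that high-risk HPV E6 proteins engage through an LXXLL motif. The associated study examined how mucosal HPV E6 proteins activate cap-dependent translation and whether this depends on an intact LXXLL-binding function. The construct therefore appears suited as a binding-deficient comparator to wild-type 18E6no*, to test which E6 activities require E6AP association.
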