Addgene plasmid #47866: pNCMV 18E6no* I130T
Purpose: Defective for E6AP binding
Depositing lab: Karl Munger. Depositing organization: Brigham and Women's Hospital. Publication: Activation of cap dependent translation by mucosal Human Papillomavirus E6 proteins is dependent on the integrity of the LXXLL binding motif. Spangle J, Ghosh-Choudhury N, Munger K. J Virol. 2012 May 2. 10.1128/JVI.00487-12 PubMed 22553330.
Backbone
  Vector backbone: pNCMV
  Backbone size w/o insert (bp): 6550
  Total vector size (bp): 7000
  Vector type: Mammalian Expression
  Selectable markers: Neomycin (select with G418)
Growth in bacteria
  Bacterial resistance: Ampicillin, 100 μg/mL
  Growth temperature: 37°C
  Growth strain: DH5alpha
  Copy number: High Copy
Gene/Insert
  Gene/Insert name: HPV 18 E6no* (alt names: HPV 18E6; 18 E6)
  Species: HPV
  Insert size (bp): 471
  Mutation: I130T, V44A*
  GenBank ID: NC_001357.1
  Promoter: CMV
  Tag / fusion protein: FLAG (N terminal on backbone); HA (N terminal on backbone)
  Cloning method: Restriction Enzyme; 5′ cloning site EcoRV (destroyed during cloning); 3′ cloning site EcoRV (destroyed during cloning)
  Sequencing primers: 5′ CMV bam neo 5'; 3′ CMV bam neo 3'
Terms and licenses: Academic/Nonprofit Terms; Industry Terms: Not Available to Industry
Depositor comments: **The V44A mutation prevents the internal splicing of the DNA so only the "no *" (unspliced form) of 18E6 is produced.
How to cite: pNCMV 18E6no* I130T was a gift from Karl Munger (Addgene plasmid # 47866 ; http://n2t.net/addgene:47866 ; RRID:Addgene_47866)
